Addgene plasmid #30300: pETCON-HB9/design_41
Depositing lab: David Baker. Depositing organization: University of Washington. Publication: Community-Wide Assessment of Protein-Interface Modeling Suggests Improvements to Design Methodology. Fleishman SJ, Whitehead TA, Strauch EM, Corn JE, Qin S, Zhou HX, Mitchell JC, Demerdash ON, Takeda-Shitaka M, Terashi G, Moal IH, Li X, Bates PA, Zacharias M, Park H, Ko JS, Lee H, Seok C, Bourquard T, Bernauer J, Poupon A, Aze J, Soner S, Ovali SK, Ozbek P, Tal NB, Haliloglu T, Hwang H, Vreven T, Pierce BG, Weng Z, Perez-Cano L, Pons C, Fernandez-Recio J, Jiang F, Yang F, Gong X, Cao L, Xu X, Liu B, Wang P, Li C, Wang C, Robert CH, Guharoy M, Liu S, Huang Y, Li L, Guo D, Chen Y, Xiao Y, London N, Itzhaki Z, Schueler-Furman O, Inbar Y, Patapov V, Cohen M, Schreiber G, Tsuchiya Y, Kanamori E, Standley DM, Nakamura H, Kinoshita K, Driggers CM, Hall RG, Morgan JL, Hsu VL, Zhan J, Yang Y, Zhou Y, Kastritis PL, Bonvin AM, Zhang W, Camacho CJ, Kilambi KP, Sircar A, Gray JJ, Ohue M, Uchikoga N, Matsuzaki Y, Ishida T, Akiyama Y, Khashan R, Bush S, Fouches D, Tropsha A, Esquivel-Rodriguez J, Kihara D, Stranges PB, Jacak R, Kuhlman B, Huang SY, Zou X, Wodak SJ, Janin J, Baker D. J Mol Biol. 2011 Sep 29. 10.1016/j.jmb.2011.09.031 PubMed 22001016.
Backbone
  Vector backbone: pETCON
  Backbone size w/o insert (bp): 5400
  Vector type: Yeast Expression
Growth in bacteria
  Bacterial resistance: Ampicillin, 100 μg/mL
  Growth temperature: 37°C
  Growth strain: DH5alpha
  Copy number: High Copy
Gene/Insert
  Gene/Insert name: SC1918/H1 HA designed binding protein HB9
  Species: Designed Sequence
  Insert size (bp): 375
  Cloning method: Restriction Enzyme; 5′ cloning site NdeI (not destroyed); 3′ cloning site XhoI (not destroyed)
  Sequencing primers: 5′ UP-GS
Resource information
  A portion of this plasmid was derived from a plasmid made by: Designed sequence
Terms and licenses: Academic/Nonprofit Terms; Industry Terms: Not Available to Industry
How to cite: pETCON-HB9/design_41 was a gift from David Baker (Addgene plasmid # 30300 ; http://n2t.net/addgene:30300 ; RRID:Addgene_30300)
