[The description below was written by a language model from this plasmid's Addgene catalogue record.]
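Description:
pETCON-HB9/design_41 is a yeast expression plasmid built on the pETCON backbone (about 5.4 kb without insert) and carrying a roughly 375 bp computationally designed open reading frame. The insert encodes HB9, also labelled design_41, a de novo designed protein intended to bind the hemagglutinin (HA) of the SC1918/H1 influenza virus. The sequence is synthetic rather than derived from any organism. It sits between NdeI and XhoI sites, both of which were preserved during cloning, so the design can be excised or swapped for other variants. In bacteria the plasmid is selected with ampicillin and is recorded as high copy.

The record lists no feature table, so it does not state the promoter, the yeast origin of replication, the yeast selection marker, or any fusion partners and epitope tags. pETCON is generally known as a yeast surface display vector, in which the cloned protein is fused to a cell wall anchoring partner so that binding to a labelled target can be measured on intact cells. That arrangement would suit a designed binder, but it cannot be confirmed for this construct from the fields provided.

The plasmid is associated with a community-wide assessment of protein-interface modelling, in which designed protein complexes served as a benchmark for improving interface design methodology. Its likely use is therefore expression of the HB9 design in yeast to test experimentally whether it binds HA, and as a reference member of a larger set of designed binders. The record notes that it is available under academic and nonprofit terms only.
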