>Addgene plasmid #30300 | pETCON-HB9/design_41 | depositor partial sequence | sequence record 13956 | Author sequence
CATATGAACGCAATGAAAAAGACTTTGATATTGGGTGCCACCCCAGAAACTAACAGATATGCTTACTTGG
CTGCAGAAAGATTAAAATCTCATGGTCACGAGTTTATTCCTGTAGGTAGAAAGAAAGGTGAAGTTTTGGG
TAAAACAATTATTAACGAACAACCATCTATTTCAGGTGTTGATACTGTAACATTGTACATCAACCCTCAA
AACCAATTGTCTGAATTGTCATACATCTTCCAATTATTCCCAAAAAGAGTTATCTTTAATCCTGGTACTG
AAAACGAAGAATTGGAAGAATCCTTAAGTGACTATGGTATCGAACCAGTCATTGGTTGTACATTGGTTAT
GTTATCAGCTGGTACTTTCCTCGAG
