>Addgene plasmid #30300 | pETCON-HB9/design_41 | addgene partial sequence | sequence record 35472 | 30300 with GAL1
TCCCTACTTCATACATTTTCAATTAAGATGCAGTTACTTCGCTGTTTTTCAATATTTTCTGTTATTGCTT
CAGTTTTAGCACAGGAACTGACAACTATATGCGAGCAAATCCCCTCACCAACTTTAGAATCGACGCCGTA
CTCTTTGTCAACGACTACTATTTTGGCCAACGGGAAGGCAATGCAAGGAGTTTTTGAATATTACAAATCA
GTAACGTTTGTCAGTAATTGCGGTTCTCACCCCTCAACAACTAGCAAAGGCAGCCCCATAAACACACAGT
ATGTTTTTAAGGACAATAGCTCGACGATTGAAGGTAGATACCCATACGACGTTCCAGACTACGCTCTGCA
GGCTAGTGGTGGAGGAGGCTCTGGTGGAGGCGGTAGCGGAGGCGGAGGGTCGGCTAGCCATATGAACGCA
ATGAAAAAGACTTTGATATTGGGTGCCACCCCAGAAACTAACAGATATGCTTACTTGGCTGCAGAAAGAT
TAAAATCTCATGGTCACGAGTTTATTCCTGTAGGTAGAAAGAAAGGTGAAGTTTTGGGTAAAACAATTAT
TAACGAACAACCATCTATTTCAGGTGTTGATACTGTAACATTGTACATCAACCCTCAAAACCAATTGTCT
GAATTGTCATACATCTTCCAATTATTCCCAAAAAGAGTTATCTTTAATCCTGGTACTGAAAACGAAGAAT
TGGAAGAATCCTTAAGTGACTATGGTATCGAACCAGTCATTGGTTGTACATTGGTTATGTTATCAGCTGG
TACTTTCCTCGAGGGGGGCGGATCCGAACAAAAGCTTATTTCTGAAGAGGACTTGTAATAGAGATCTGAT
AACAACAGTGTAGATGTAACAAAATCGACTTTGTTCCCACTGTACTTTTAGCTCGTACAAAAT
